>Addgene plasmid #168076 | ymTq2-yeVenus pDRF1-GW | addgene full sequence | sequence record 332142 | Addgene NGS Result
CTTTAAGTCTGCTATGCCAGAAGGTTACGTTCAAGAAAGAACTATCTTCTTCAAGGATGATGGTAACTAT
AAGACTAGAGCTGAAGTTAAGTTCGAAGGAGATACTTTAGTTAATAGAATTGAATTGAAGGGTATTGATT
TTAAGGAAGATGGTAATATTTTGGGTCATAAGTTGGAATATAATTACTTCTCTGATAACGTTTACATTAC
TGCTGATAAGCAAAAGAACGGTATTAAGGCGAACTTCAAGATTAGACATAACATTGAAGATGGTGGTGTT
CAATTAGCTGATCATTACCAACAAAACACTCCAATTGGTGACGGTCCAGTTTTGTTGCCAGATAACCATT
ACTTGTCTACTCAATCTAAGTTGTCTAAGGATCCAAACGAAAAGAGAGATCATATGGTTTTGTTGGAATT
CGTTACTGCTGCTGGGATCACTTTAGGTATGGATGAATTGTATAAATCCGGACTCAGATCTTCGGATCCA
CCGGTCGCCACCATGTCTAAAGGTGAAGAATTATTCACTGGTGTTGTCCCAATTTTGGTTGAATTAGATG
GTGATGTTAATGGTCACAAATTTTCTGTCTCCGGTGAAGGTGAAGGTGATGCTACTTACGGTAAATTGAC
CTTAAAATTGATTTGTACTACTGGTAAATTGCCAGTTCCATGGCCAACCTTAGTCACTACTTTAGGTTAT
GGTTTGCAATGTTTTGCTAGATACCCAGATCATATGAAACAACATGACTTTTTCAAGTCTGCCATGCCAG
AAGGTTATGTTCAAGAAAGAACTATTTTTTTCAAAGATGACGGTAACTACAAGACCAGAGCTGAAGTCAA
GTTTGAAGGTGATACCTTAGTTAATAGAATCGAATTAAAAGGTATTGATTTTAAAGAAGATGGTAACATT
TTAGGTCACAAATTGGAATACAACTATAACTCTCACAATGTTTACATCACTGCTGACAAACAAAAGAATG
GTATCAAAGCTAACTTCAAAATTAGACACAACATTGAAGATGGTGGTGTTCAATTAGCTGACCATTATCA
ACAAAATACTCCAATTGGTGATGGTCCAGTCTTGTTACCAGACAACCATTACTTATCCTATCAATCTGCC
TTATCCAAAGATCCAAACGAAAAGAGAGACCACATGGTCTTGTTAGAATTTGTTACTGCTGCTGGTATTA
CCCATGGTATGGATGAATTGTACAAATAAGCGGCCGCACCCAGCTTTCTTGTACAAAGTGGTGTAGTTAA
TTCATGATGGCCGCTGCAGGTCGACCTCGAGGGGGGGCCCGGTACCCAATTCGCCCTATAGTGAGTCGTA
TTACGCGCGGATCCAGCTTTGGACTTCTTCGCCAGAGGTTTGGTCAAGTCTCCAATCAAGGTTGTCGGCT
TGTCTACCTTGCCAGAAATTTACGAAAAGATGGAAAAGGGTCAAATCGTTGGTAGATACGTTGTTGACAC
TTCTAAATAAGCGAATTTCTTATGATTTATGATTTTTATTATTAAATAAGTTATAAAAAAAATAAGTGTA
TACAAATTTTAAAGTGACTCTTAGGTTTTAAAACGAAAATTCTTATTCTTGAGTAACTCTTTCCTGTAGG
TCAGGTTGCTTTCTCAGGTATAGCATGAGGTCGCTCTTATTGACCACACCTCTACCGGCATGCCAATTCA
CTGGCCGTCGTTTTACAACGTCGTGACTGGGAAAACCCTGGCGTTACCCAACTTAATCGCCTTGCAGCAC
ATCCCCCTTTCGCCAGCTGGCGTAATAGCGAAGAGGCCCGCACCGATCGCCCTTCCCAACAGTTGCGCAG
CCTGAATGGCGAATGGCGCCTGATGCGGTATTTTCTCCTTACGCATCTGTGCGGTATTTCACACCGCATA
ATCGGATCGTACTTGTTACCCATCATTGAATTTTGAACATCCGAACCTGGGAGTTTTCCCTGAAACAGAT
AGTATATTTGAACCTGTATAATAATATATAGTCTAGCGCTTTACGGAAGACAATGTATGTATTTCGGTTC
CTGGAGAAACTATTGCATCTATTGCATAGGTAATCTTGCACGTCGCATCCCCGGTTCATTTTCTGCGTTT
CCATCTTGCACTTCAATAGCATATCTTTGTTAACGAAGCATCTGTGCTTCATTTTGTAGAACAAAAATGC
AACGCGAGAGCGCTAATTTTTCAAACAAAGAATCTGAGCTGCATTTTTACAGAACAGAAATGCAACGCGA
AAGCGCTATTTTACCAACGAAGAATCTGTGCTTCATTTTTGTAAAACAAAAATGCAACGCGAGAGCGCTA
ATTTTTCAAACAAAGAATCTGAGCTGCATTTTTACAGAACAGAAATGCAACGCGAGAGCGCTATTTTACC
AACAAAGAATCTATACTTCTTTTTTGTTCTACAAAAATGCATCCCGAGAGCGCTATTTTTCTAACAAAGC
ATCTTAGATTACTTTTTTTCTCCTTTGTGCGCTCTATAATGCAGTCTCTTGATAACTTTTTGCACTGTAG
GTCCGTTAAGGTTAGAAGAAGGCTACTTTGGTGTCTATTTTCTCTTCCATAAAAAAAGCCTGACTCCACT
TCCCGCGTTTACTGATTACTAGCGAAGCTGCGGGTGCATTTTTTCAAGATAAAGGCATCCCCGATTATAT
TCTATACCGATGTGGATTGCGCATACTTTGTGAACAGAAAGTGATAGCGTTGATGATTCTTCATTGGTCA
GAAAATTATGAACGGTTTCTTCTATTTTGTCTCTATATACTACGTATAGGAAATGTTTACATTTTCGTAT
TGTTTTCGATTCACTCTATGAATAGTTCTTACTACAATTTTTTTGTCTAAAGAGTAATACTAGAGATAAA
CATAAAAAATGTAGAGGTCGAGTTTAGATGCAAGTTCAAGGAGCGAAAGGTGGATGGGTAGGTTATATAG
GGATATAGCACAGAGATATATAGCAAAGAGATACTTTTGAGCAATGTTTGTGGAAGCGGTATTCGCAATA
TTTTAGTAGCTCGTTACAGTCCGGTGCGTTTTTGGTTTTTTGAAAGTGCGTCTTCAGAGCGCTTTTGGTT
TTCAAAAGCGCTCTGAAGTTCCTATACTTTCTAGCTAGAGAATAGGAACTTCGGAATAGGAACTTCAAAG
CGTTTCCGAAAACGAGCGCTTCCGAAAATGCAACGCGAGCTGCGCACATACAGCTCACTGTTCACGTCGC
ACCTATATCTGCGTGTTGCCTGTATATATATATACATGAGAAGAACGGCATAGTGCGTGTTTATGCTTAA
ATGCGTACTTATATGCGTCTATTTATGTAGGATGAAAGGTAGTCTAGTACCTCCTGTGATATTATCCCAT
TCCATGCGGGGTATCGTATGCTTCCTTCAGCACTACCCTTTAGCTGTTCTATATGCTGCCACTCCTCAAT
TGGATTAGTCTCATCCTTCAATGCTATCATTTCCTTTGATATTGGATCGATCCGATGATAAGCTGTCAAA
CATGAGAATTGGGTAATAACTGATATAATTAAATTGAAGCTCTAATTTGTGAGTTTAGTATACATGCATT
TACTTATAATACAGTTTTTTAGTTTTGCTGGCCGCATCTTCTCAAATATGCTTCCCAGCCTGCTTTTCTG
TAACGTTCACCCTCTACCTTAGCATCCCTTCCCTTTGCAAATAGTCCTCTTCCAACAATAATAATGTCAG
ATCCTGTAGAGACCACATCATCCACGGTTCTATACTGTTGACCCAATGCGTCTCCCTTGTCATCTAAACC
CACACCGGGTGTCATAATCAACCAATCGTAACCTTCATCTCTTCCACCCATGTCTCTTTGAGCAATAAAG
CCGATAACAAAATCTTTGTCGCTCTTCGCAATGTCAACAGTACCCTTAGTATATTCTCCAGTAGATAGGG
AGCCCTTGCATGACAATTCTGCTAACATCAAAAGGCCTCTAGGTTCCTTTGTTACTTCTTCTGCCGCCTG
CTTCAAACCGCTAACAATACCTGGGCCCACCACACCGTGTGCATTCGTAATGTCTGCCCATTCTGCTATT
CTGTATACACCCGCAGAGTACTGCAATTTGACTGTATTACCAATGTCAGCAAATTTTCTGTCTTCGAAGA
GTAAAAAATTGTACTTGGCGGATAATGCCTTTAGCGGCTTAACTGTGCCCTCCATGGAAAAATCAGTCAA
GATATCCACATGTGTTTTTAGTAAACAAATTTTGGGACCTAATGCTTCAACTAACTCCAGTAATTCCTTG
GTGGTACGAACATCCAATGAAGCACACAAGTTTGTTTGCTTTTCGTGCATGATATTAAATAGCTTGGCAG
CAACAGGACTAGGATGAGTAGCAGCACGTTCCTTATATGTAGCTTTCGACATGATTTATCTTCGTTTCCT
GCATGTTTTTGTTCTGTGCAGTTGGGTTAAGAATACTGGGCAATTTCATGTTTCTTCAACACTACATATG
CGTATATATACCAATCTAAGTCTGTGCTCCTTCCTTCGTTCTTCCTTCTGTTCGGAGATTACCGAATCAA
AAAAATTTCAAGGAAACCGAAATCAAAAAAAAGAATAAAAAAAAAATGATGAATTGAAAAGCTAATTCTT
GAAGACGAAAGGGCCTCGTGATACGCCTATTTTTATAGGTTAATGTCATGATAATAATGGTTTCTTAGAC
GTCAGGTGGCACTTTTCGGGGAAATGTGCGCGGAACCCCTATTTGTTTATTTTTCTAAATACATTCAAAT
ATGTATCCGCTCATGAGACAATAACCCTGATAAATGCTTCAATAATATTGAAAAAGGAAGAGTATGAGTA
TTCAACATTTCCGTGTCGCCCTTATTCCCTTTTTTGCGGCATTTTGCCTTCCTGTTTTTGCTCACCCAGA
AACGCTGGTGAAAGTAAAAGATGCTGAAGATCAGTTGGGTGCACGAGTGGGTTACATCGAACTGGATCTC
AACAGCGGTAAGATCCTTGAGAGTTTTCGCCCCGAAGAACGTTTTCCAATGATGAGCACTTTTAAAGTTC
TGCTATGTGGCGCGGTATTATCCCGTATTGACGCCGGGCAAGAGCAACTCGGTCGCCGCATACACTATTC
TCAGAATGACTTGGTTGAGTACTCACCAGTCACAGAAAAGCATCTTACGGATGGCATGACAGTAAGAGAA
TTATGCAGTGCTGCCATAACCATGAGTGATAACACTGCGGCCAACTTACTTCTGACAACGATCGGAGGAC
CGAAGGAGCTAACCGCTTTTTTGCACAACATGGGGGATCATGTAACTCGCCTTGATCGTTGGGAACCGGA
GCTGAATGAAGCCATACCAAACGACGAGCGTGACACCACGATGCCTGTAGCAATGGCAACAACGTTGCGC
AAACTATTAACTGGCGAACTACTTACTCTAGCTTCCCGGCAACAATTAATAGACTGGATGGAGGCGGATA
AAGTTGCAGGACCACTTCTGCGCTCGGCCCTTCCGGCTGGCTGGTTTATTGCTGATAAATCTGGAGCCGG
TGAGCGTGGGTCTCGCGGTATCATTGCAGCACTGGGGCCAGATGGTAAGCCCTCCCGTATCGTAGTTATC
TACACGACGGGGAGTCAGGCAACTATGGATGAACGAAATAGACAGATCGCTGAGATAGGTGCCTCACTGA
TTAAGCATTGGTAACTGTCAGACCAAGTTTACTCATATATACTTTAGATTGATTTAAAACTTCATTTTTA
ATTTAAAAGGATCTAGGTGAAGATCCTTTTTGATAATCTCATGACCAAAATCCCTTAACGTGAGTTTTCG
TTCCACTGAGCGTCAGACCCCGTAGAAAAGATCAAAGGATCTTCTTGAGATCCTTTTTTTCTGCGCGTAA
TCTGCTGCTTGCAAACAAAAAAACCACCGCTACCAGCGGTGGTTTGTTTGCCGGATCAAGAGCTACCAAC
TCTTTTTCCGAAGGTAACTGGCTTCAGCAGAGCGCAGATACCAAATACTGTTCTTCTAGTGTAGCCGTAG
TTAGGCCACCACTTCAAGAACTCTGTAGCACCGCCTACATACCTCGCTCTGCTAATCCTGTTACCAGTGG
CTGCTGCCAGTGGCGATAAGTCGTGTCTTACCGGGTTGGACTCAAGACGATAGTTACCGGATAAGGCGCA
GCGGTCGGGCTGAACGGGGGGTTCGTGCACACAGCCCAGCTTGGAGCGAACGACCTACACCGAACTGAGA
TACCTACAGCGTGAGCTATGAGAAAGCGCCACGCTTCCCGAAGGGAGAAAGGCGGACAGGTATCCGGTAA
GCGGCAGGGTCGGAACAGGAGAGCGCACGAGGGAGCTTCCAGGGGGAAACGCCTGGTATCTTTATAGTCC
TGTCGGGTTTCGCCACCTCTGACTTGAGCGTCGATTTTTGTGATGCTCGTCAGGGGGGCGGAGCCTATGG
AAAAACGCCAGCAACGCGGCCTTTTTACGGTTCCTGGCCTTTTGCTGGCCTTTTGCTCACATGTTCTTTC
CTGCGTTATCCCCTGATTCTGTGGATAACCGTATTACCGCCTTTGAGTGAGCTGATACCGCTCGCCGCAG
CCGAACGACCGAGCGCAGCGAGTCAGTGAGCGAGGAAGCGGAAGAGCGCCCAATACGCAAACCGCCTCTC
CCCGCGCGTTGGCCGATTCATTAATGCAGCTGGCACGACAGGTTTCCCGACTGGAAAGCGGGCAGTGAGC
GCAACGCAATTAATGTGAGTTAGCTCACTCATTAGGCACCCCAGGCTTTACACTTTATGCTTCCGGCTCG
TATGTTGTGTGGAATTGTGAGCGGATAACAATTTCACACAGGAAACAGCTATGACCATGATTACGCCAAG
CTTACCGCATCAGGAAATTGTAAGCGTTAATATTTTGTTAAAATTCGCGTTAAATTTTTGTTAAATCAGC
TCATTTTTTAACCAATAGGCCGAAATCGGCAAAATCCCTTATAAATCAAAAGAATAGACCGAGATAGGGT
[37 nt withheld, positions 7001-7037]
AAAGAACGTGGACTCCAACGTCAAAGG
[49 nt withheld, positions 7065-7113]
T
[91 nt withheld, positions 7115-7205]
G
[124 nt withheld, positions 7207-7330]
CCATTCGCCAAGCTTCCTGAAACGGAGAAACATAAACAGGCATTGCTGGGATCACCCATACATCACTCTG
TTTTGCCTGACCTTTTCCGGTAATTTGAAAACAAACCCGGTCTCGAAGCGGAGATCCGGCGATAATTACC
GCAGAAATAAACCCATACACGAGACGTAGAACCAGCCGCACATGGCCGGAGAAACTCCTGCGAGAATTTC
GTAAACTCGCGCGCATTGCATCTGTATTTCCTAATGCGGCACTTCCAGGCCTCGATCGAGACCGTTTATC
CATTGCTTTTTTGTTGTCTTTTTCCCTCGTTCACAGAAAGTCTGAAGAAGCTATAGTAGAACTATGAGCT
TTTTTTGTTTCTGTTTTCCTTTTTTTTTTTTTTACCTCTGTGGAAATTGTTACTCTCACACTCTTTAGTT
CGTTTGTTTGTTTTGTTTATTCCAATTATGACCGGTGACGAAACGTGGTCGATGGTGGGTACCGCTTATG
CTCCCCTCCATTAGTTTCGATTATATAAAAAGGCCAAATATTGTATTATTTTCAAATGTCCTATCATTAT
CGTCTAACATCTAATTTCTCTTAAATTTTTTCTCTTTCTTTCCTATAACACCAATAGTGAAAATCTTTTT
TTCTTCTATATCTACAAAAACTTTTTTTTTCTATCAACCTCGTTGATAAATTTTTTCTTTAACAATCGTT
AATAATTAATTAATTGGAAAATAACCATTTTTTCTCTCTTTTATACACACATTCAAAAGAAAGAAAAAAA
ATATACCCCAGCCTCGACTAGTGAATTCGCGGCCATCACAAGTTTGTACAAAAAAGCAGGCTGCTAGCAC
TAGTAAGCTTTTAATTAAATGGTTAGTAAAGGTGAAGAATTGTTCACTGGTGTAGTGCCAATTTTAGTAG
AATTAGATGGTGACGTTAACGGTCATAAGTTCTCTGTAAGCGGTGAAGGTGAAGGTGACGCAACATACGG
TAAATTAACTTTGAAATTCATTTGTACTACAGGTAAATTACCAGTTCCATGGCCAACTTTGGTTACTACT
TTGTCTTGGGGTGTTCAATGTTTCGCTAGATACCCAGATCATATGAAGCAACATGATTT
Features (pLannotate 1.2.2; 26 found; start..end, strand, type, name):
    503..1219    +  CDS            yeGFP: yeast-enhanced green fluorescent protein codons optimized for translation in S. cerevisiae and C. albicans
   1228..1252    -  protein_bind   attB2: mutant version of attB; recombination site for the Gateway® BP reaction BP Clonase™
   1280..1306    +  misc_feature   MCS (fragment): pBluescript multiple cloning site
   1315..1333    -  promoter       T7 promoter: promoter for bacteriophage T7 RNA polymerase
   1334..1477    +  CDS            ADH1 (fragment): ADH1_YEAST - Also known as ADC1. Experimental evidence at protein level: Swiss-Prot protein existence level 1. This isozyme preferentially catalyzes the conversion of primary unbranched alcohols to their corresponding aldehydes. Also shows activity toward secondary alcohols. From Saccharomyces cerevisiae (strain ATCC 204508 / S288c) (Baker's yeast).
   1481..1668    +  terminator     ADH1 terminator: S. cerevisiae ADH1; transcription terminator for the S. cerevisiae alcohol dehydrogenase 1 (ADH1) gene
   1676..1833    +  CDS            lacZα (fragment): LacZα fragment of β-galactosidase; lacZ fragment
   1839..1890    -  misc_feature   bom (fragment): basis of mobility region from pBR322
   1895..1978    +  CDS            RAF1 (fragment): RAF_YEAST - Experimental evidence at transcript level: Swiss-Prot protein existence level 2. Antagonizes transcriptional repression of recombinase FLP by REP1-REP2. May play a role in plasmid partitioning. From Saccharomyces cerevisiae (strain ATCC 204508 / S288c) (Baker's yeast).
   2132..3478    -  rep_origin     2μ ori: yeast 2μ plasmid origin of replication
   3483..3499    -  promoter       tet promoter (fragment): E. coli promoter for tetracycline efflux protein gene
   3589..4392    -  CDS            URA3: orotidine-5'-phosphate decarboxylase, required for uracil biosynthesis; S. cerevisiae URA3; yeast auxotrophic marker, counterselectable with 5-fluoroorotic acid (5-FOA)
   4393..4608    -  promoter       URA3 promoter: S. cerevisiae URA3
   4719..4823    +  promoter       AmpR promoter: bla
   4824..5684    +  CDS            AmpR: β-lactamase; bla; confers resistance to ampicillin, carbenicillin, and related antibiotics
   5855..6443    +  rep_origin     ori: high-copy-number ColE1/pMB1/pBR322/pUC origin of replication
   6626..6718    +  CDS            lacI (fragment): lac repressor; lacI; The lac repressor binds to the lac operator to inhibit transcription in E. coli. This inhibition can be relieved by adding lactose or isopropyl-β-D-thiogalactopyranoside (IPTG).
   6731..6752    +  protein_bind   CAP binding site: CAP binding activates transcription in the presence of cAMP. E. coli catabolite activator protein
   6767..6797    +  promoter       lac promoter: promoter for the E. coli lac operon
   6805..6821    +  protein_bind   lac operator: The lac repressor binds to the lac operator to inhibit transcription in E. coli. This inhibition can be relieved by adding lactose or isopropyl-β-D-thiogalactopyranoside (IPTG). lac repressor encoded by lacI
   6902..7330    -  rep_origin     f1 ori (sequence partly withheld): f1 bacteriophage origin of replication; arrow indicates direction of (+) strand synthesis
   7341..7595    -  CDS            BRP1 (fragment): BRP1_YEAST - Protein predicted: Swiss-Prot protein existence level 4. From Saccharomyces cerevisiae (strain ATCC 204508 / S288c) (Baker's yeast).
   7697..7713    -  promoter       ARG4 promoter (fragment): S. cerevisiae ARG4
   7818..7901    +  CDS            YG007_YEAST: Protein predicted: Swiss-Prot protein existence level 4. From Saccharomyces cerevisiae (strain ATCC 204508 / S288c) (Baker's yeast).
   8138..8162    +  protein_bind   attB1: mutant version of attB; recombination site for the Gateway® BP reaction BP Clonase™
   8189..466     +  CDS            mTurquoise2 (across the origin): mTurquoise2 is a basic (constitutively fluorescent) cyan fluorescent protein published in 2012, derived from Aequorea victoria. It is reported to be a rapidly-maturing monomer with very low acid sensitivity.
