[The description below was written by a language model from this plasmid's Addgene catalogue record and pLannotate feature annotations shown in this document.]
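Description:
ymTq2-yeVenus pDRF1-GW is a yeast expression plasmid of about 8.4 kb, built on the Gateway-adapted pDRF1-GW backbone and carrying a synthetic tandem fusion of two fluorescent proteins for use as a FRET construct in yeast. It is an E. coli–yeast shuttle vector. In bacteria it replicates from a high-copy ColE1/pUC-type origin and is selected through the β-lactamase (AmpR) gene. In Saccharomyces cerevisiae it is maintained as a multicopy episome by the 2μ origin and selected by uracil prototrophy through URA3 with its own promoter, a marker that can also be counterselected with 5-FOA. An f1 origin and remnants of lac and pBluescript sequences are carried over from the parental backbones.

The insert lies between attB1 and attB2 sites, which points to a Gateway-derived expression clone even though the catalogue lists restriction cloning with unknown sites. It consists of an mTurquoise2 coding sequence (ymTq2, the cyan donor) followed shortly downstream by a second open reading frame. The annotation software labels that frame as yeGFP, but by the construct name it corresponds to the yeast-codon-optimised yellow acceptor yeVenus, a close GFP relative. The ADH1 terminator, preceded by a fragment of ADH1 coding sequence, sits downstream of attB2 and ends the transcript. The promoter driving the fusion is neither named in the catalogue fields nor annotated as a feature. Only fragments of yeast genomic sequence (BRP1 and a predicted ORF) are detected upstream of attB1, so the promoter's identity cannot be stated from this record.

Because donor and acceptor are joined in a single polypeptide, the fusion should show constitutive energy transfer. This fits the stated purpose of a FRET pair fusion for yeast, such as evaluating or calibrating the performance of this fluorophore pair in vivo.
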