Addgene plasmid #168076: ymTq2-yeVenus pDRF1-GW
Purpose: FRET fusion between ymTq2 and yeVenus for use in yeast
Depositing lab: Bas Teusink. Depositing organization: Vrije Universiteit Amsterdam.
Backbone
  Vector backbone: pDRF1-GW
  Vector type: Yeast Expression
  Selectable markers: URA3
Growth in bacteria
  Bacterial resistance: Ampicillin, 100 μg/mL
  Growth temperature: 37°C
  Growth strain: DH5alpha
  Copy number: High Copy
Gene/Insert
  Gene/Insert name: ymTq2-yeVenus
  Species: Synthetic
  Cloning method: Restriction Enzyme; 5′ cloning site Unknown (unknown if destroyed); 3′ cloning site Unknown (unknown if destroyed)
Terms and licenses: Academic/Nonprofit Terms; Industry Terms: Not Available to Industry
How to cite: ymTq2-yeVenus pDRF1-GW was a gift from Bas Teusink (Addgene plasmid # 168076 ; http://n2t.net/addgene:168076 ; RRID:Addgene_168076)
